>Addgene plasmid #66497 | S1PR2-Tango | addgene full sequence | sequence record 344626 | Addgene NGS Result
GACATTGATTATTGACTAGTTATTAATAGTAATCAATTACGGGGTCATTAGTTCATAGCCCATATATGGA
GTTCCGCGTTACATAACTTACGGTAAATGGCCCGCCTGGCTGACCGCCCAACGACCCCCGCCCATTGACG
TCAATAATGACGTATGTTCCCATAGTAACGCCAATAGGGACTTTCCATTGACGTCAATGGGTGGAGTATT
TACGGTAAACTGCCCACTTGGCAGTACATCAAGTGTATCATATGCCAAGTACGCCCCCTATTGACGTCAA
TGACGGTAAATGGCCCGCCTGGCATTATGCCCAGTACATGACCTTATGGGACTTTCCTACTTGGCAGTAC
ATCTACGTATTAGTCATCGCTATTACCATGGTGATGCGGTTTTGGCAGTACATCAATGGGCGTGGATAGC
GGTTTGACTCACGGGGATTTCCAAGTCTCCACCCCATTGACGTCAATGGGAGTTTGTTTTGGCACCAAAA
TCAACGGGACTTTCCAAAATGTCGTAACAACTCCGCCCCATTGACGCAAATGGGCGGTAGGCGTGTACGG
TGGGAGGTCTATATAAGCAGAGCTCTCTGGCTAACTAGAGAACCCACTGCTTACTGGCTTATCGAAATTA
ATACGACTCACTATAGGGAGACCCAAGCTGGCTAGCGTTTAAACTTAAGCTTGGTACCGAGCTCGGATCC
ACTAGTCCAGTGTGGTGGAATTCTGCAGATATCCAGCACAGTGGCGGCCGCGCCACCATGAAGACGATCA
TCGCCCTGAGCTACATCTTCTGCCTGGTATTCGCCGACTACAAGGACGATGATGACGCCAGCATCGATAT
GGGCTCACTTTACAGTGAATACCTGAATCCCAACAAGGTCCAAGAACACTACAATTATACCAAGGAAACA
CTGGAGACACAGGAAACGACTTCCCGACAGGTGGCCTCCGCATTCATTGTGATTCTCTGCTGTGCAATCG
TGGTGGAGAATCTGCTTGTGCTGATCGCAGTAGCTAGGAATAGCAAATTTCATAGCGCTATGTATCTCTT
CCTTGGAAATCTGGCCGCTTCTGACCTTCTTGCGGGTGTTGCCTTCGTGGCAAATACACTGTTGTCCGGG
TCCGTTACATTGCGGCTCACCCCCGTGCAGTGGTTTGCCCGCGAGGGCTCCGCCTTTATCACTCTGTCCG
CTTCCGTCTTCAGCCTCCTGGCGATCGCCATTGAGAGACATGTGGCAATCGCGAAAGTGAAACTGTACGG
GAGTGACAAGAGCTGCAGAATGCTGCTGCTGATCGGCGCAAGCTGGTTGATCAGTCTGGTTTTGGGCGGC
CTGCCCATCCTCGGGTGGAACTGTCTCGGTCATCTCGAAGCATGTAGCACTGTGTTGCCACTGTACGCAA
AACATTACGTCCTGTGCGTTGTTACTATCTTTAGCATTATTCTGCTTGCAATCGTGGCACTGTACGTAAG
GATATACTGTGTGGTCAGAAGTTCTCACGCTGATATGGCAGCACCTCAGACCCTCGCACTCCTGAAAACA
GTCACCATTGTGCTGGGAGTGTTCATAGTGTGTTGGCTGCCCGCGTTCAGCATATTGCTCTTGGACTACG
CCTGTCCCGTGCATTCCTGCCCCATCTTGTATAAGGCCCATTACTTTTTTGCTGTGTCCACCCTTAACTC
CCTGCTCAATCCAGTTATTTACACATGGCGATCTCGCGATCTGCGACGAGAAGTGCTTCGGCCCCTCCAG
TGTTGGAGGCCTGGGGTTGGAGTTCAGGGCAGAAGACGCGGAGGAACTCCAGGTCACCACCTGTTGCCCC
TGAGGTCTAGTAGTAGCTTGGAACGCGGTATGCATATGCCCACTTCTCCCACCTTCCTTGAGGGCAACAC
CGTCGTGATCGATACCGGTGGACGCACCCCACCCAGCCTGGGTCCCCAAGATGAGTCCTGCACCACCGCC
AGCTCCTCCCTGGCCAAGGACACTTCATCGACCGGTGAGAACCTGTACTTCCAGCTAAGATTAGATAAAA
GTAAAGTGATTAACAGCGCATTAGAGCTGCTTAATGAGGTCGGAATCGAAGGTTTAACAACCCGTAAACT
CGCCCAGAAGCTAGGTGTAGAGCAGCCTACATTGTATTGGCATGTAAAAAATAAGCGGGCTTTGCTCGAC
GCCTTAGCCATTGAGATGTTAGATAGGCACCATACTCACTTTTGCCCTTTAGAAGGGGAAAGCTGGCAAG
ATTTTTTACGTAATAACGCTAAAAGTTTTAGATGTGCTTTACTAAGTCATCGCGATGGAGCAAAAGTACA
TTTAGGTACACGGCCTACAGAAAAACAGTATGAAACTCTCGAAAATCAATTAGCCTTTTTATGCCAACAA
GGTTTTTCACTAGAGAATGCATTATATGCACTCAGCGCTGTGGGGCATTTTACTTTAGGTTGCGTATTGG
AAGATCAAGAGCATCAAGTCGCTAAAGAAGAAAGGGAAACACCTACTACTGATAGTATGCCGCCATTATT
ACGACAAGCTATCGAATTATTTGATCACCAAGGTGCAGAGCCAGCCTTCTTATTCGGCCTTGAATTGATC
ATATGCGGATTAGAAAAACAACTTAAATGTGAAAGTGGGTCCGCGTACAGCCGCGCGCGTACGAAAAACA
ATTACGGGTCTACCATCGAGGGCCTGCTCGATCTCCCGGACGACGACGCCCCCGAAGAGGCGGGGCTGGC
GGCTCCGCGCCTGTCCTTTCTCCCCGCGGGACACACGCGCAGACTGTCGACGGCCCCCCCGACCGATGTC
AGCCTGGGGGACGAGCTCCACTTAGACGGCGAGGACGTGGCGATGGCGCATGCCGACGCGCTAGACGATT
TCGATCTGGACATGTTGGGGGACGGGGATTCCCCGGGTCCGGGATTTACCCCCCACGACTCCGCCCCCTA
CGGCGCTCTGGATATGGCCGACTTCGAGTTTGAGCAGATGTTTACCGATGCCCTTGGAATTGACGAGTAC
GGTGGGTAGTCTAGAGGGCCCGTTTAAACCCGCTGATCAGCCTCGACTGTGCCTTCTAGTTGCCAGCCAT
CTGTTGTTTGCCCCTCCCCCGTGCCTTCCTTGACCCTGGAAGGTGCCACTCCCACTGTCCTTTCCTAATA
AAATGAGGAAATTGCATCGCATTGTCTGAGTAGGTGTCATTCTATTCTGGGGGGTGGGGTGGGGCAGGAC
AGCAAGGGGGAGGATTGGGAAGACAATAGCAGGCATGCTGGGGATGCGGTGGGCTCTATGGCTTCTGAGG
CGGAAAGAACCAGCTGGGGCTCTAGGGGGTATCCCC
[124 nt withheld, positions 3327-3450]
C
[91 nt withheld, positions 3452-3542]
A
[49 nt withheld, positions 3544-3592]
CCTTTGACGTTGGAGTCCACGTTCTTT
[37 nt withheld, positions 3620-3656]
ACCCTATCTCGGTCTATTCTTTTGATTTATAAGGGATTTTGCCGATTTCGGCCTATTGGTTAAAAAATGA
GCTGATTTAACAAAAATTTAACGCGAATTAATTCTGTGGAATGTGTGTCAGTTAGGGTGTGGAAAGTCCC
CAGGCTCCCCAGCAGGCAGAAGTATGCAAAGCATGCATCTCAATTAGTCAGCAACCAGGTGTGGAAAGTC
CCCAGGCTCCCCAGCAGGCAGAAGTATGCAAAGCATGCATCTCAATTAGTCAGCAACCATAGTCCCGCCC
CTAACTCCGCCCATCCCGCCCCTAACTCCGCCCAGTTCCGCCCATTCTCCGCCCCATGGCTGACTAATTT
TTTTTATTTATGCAGAGGCCGAGGCCGCCTCTGCCTCTGAGCTATTCCAGAAGTAGTGAGGAGGCTTTTT
TGGAGGCCTAGGCTTTTGCAAAAAGCTCCCGGGAGCTTGTATATCCATTTTCGGATCTGATCAAGAGACA
GGATGAGGATCGTTTCGCATGATTGAACAAGATGGATTGCACGCAGGTTCTCCGGCCGCTTGGGTGGAGA
GGCTATTCGGCTATGACTGGGCACAACAGACAATCGGCTGCTCTGATGCCGCCGTGTTCCGGCTGTCAGC
GCAGGGGCGCCCGGTTCTTTTTGTCAAGACCGACCTGTCCGGTGCCCTGAATGAACTGCAGGACGAGGCA
GCGCGGCTATCGTGGCTGGCCACGACGGGCGTTCCTTGCGCAGCTGTGCTCGACGTTGTCACTGAAGCGG
GAAGGGACTGGCTGCTATTGGGCGAAGTGCCGGGGCAGGATCTCCTGTCATCTCACCTTGCTCCTGCCGA
GAAAGTATCCATCATGGCTGATGCAATGCGGCGGCTGCATACGCTTGATCCGGCTACCTGCCCATTCGAC
CACCAAGCGAAACATCGCATCGAGCGAGCACGTACTCGGATGGAAGCCGGTCTTGTCGATCAGGATGATC
TGGACGAAGAGCATCAGGGGCTCGCGCCAGCCGAACTGTTCGCCAGGCTCAAGGCGCGCATGCCCGACGG
CGAGGATCTCGTCGTGACCCATGGCGATGCCTGCTTGCCGAATATCATGGTGGAAAATGGCCGCTTTTCT
GGATTCATCGACTGTGGCCGGCTGGGTGTGGCGGACCGCTATCAGGACATAGCGTTGGCTACCCGTGATA
TTGCTGAAGAGCTTGGCGGCGAATGGGCTGACCGCTTCCTCGTGCTTTACGGTATCGCCGCTCCCGATTC
GCAGCGCATCGCCTTCTATCGCCTTCTTGACGAGTTCTTCTGAGCGGGACTCTGGGGTTCGAAATGACCG
ACCAAGCGACGCCCAACCTGCCATCACGAGATTTCGATTCCACCGCCGCCTTCTATGAAAGGTTGGGCTT
CGGAATCGTTTTCCGGGACGCCGGCTGGATGATCCTCCAGCGCGGGGATCTCATGCTGGAGTTCTTCGCC
CACCCCAACTTGTTTATTGCAGCTTATAATGGTTACAAATAAAGCAATAGCATCACAAATTTCACAAATA
AAGCATTTTTTTCACTGCATTCTAGTTGTGGTTTGTCCAAACTCATCAATGTATCTTATCATGTCTGTAT
ACCGTCGACCTCTAGCTAGAGCTTGGCGTAATCATGGTCATAGCTGTTTCCTGTGTGAAATTGTTATCCG
CTCACAATTCCACACAACATACGAGCCGGAAGCATAAAGTGTAAAGCCTGGGGTGCCTAATGAGTGAGCT
AACTCACATTAATTGCGTTGCGCTCACTGCCCGCTTTCCAGTCGGGAAACCTGTCGTGCCAGCTGCATTA
ATGAATCGGCCAACGCGCGGGGAGAGGCGGTTTGCGTATTGGGCGCTCTTCCGCTTCCTCGCTCACTGAC
TCGCTGCGCTCGGTCGTTCGGCTGCGGCGAGCGGTATCAGCTCACTCAAAGGCGGTAATACGGTTATCCA
CAGAATCAGGGGATAACGCAGGAAAGAACATGTGAGCAAAAGGCCAGCAAAAGGCCAGGAACCGTAAAAA
GGCCGCGTTGCTGGCGTTTTTCCATAGGCTCCGCCCCCCTGACGAGCATCACAAAAATCGACGCTCAAGT
CAGAGGTGGCGAAACCCGACAGGACTATAAAGATACCAGGCGTTTCCCCCTGGAAGCTCCCTCGTGCGCT
CTCCTGTTCCGACCCTGCCGCTTACCGGATACCTGTCCGCCTTTCTCCCTTCGGGAAGCGTGGCGCTTTC
TCATAGCTCACGCTGTAGGTATCTCAGTTCGGTGTAGGTCGTTCGCTCCAAGCTGGGCTGTGTGCACGAA
CCCCCCGTTCAGCCCGACCGCTGCGCCTTATCCGGTAACTATCGTCTTGAGTCCAACCCGGTAAGACACG
ACTTATCGCCACTGGCAGCAGCCACTGGTAACAGGATTAGCAGAGCGAGGTATGTAGGCGGTGCTACAGA
GTTCTTGAAGTGGTGGCCTAACTACGGCTACACTAGAAGAACAGTATTTGGTATCTGCGCTCTGCTGAAG
CCAGTTACCTTCGGAAAAAGAGTTGGTAGCTCTTGATCCGGCAAACAAACCACCGCTGGTAGCGGTGGTT
TTTTTGTTTGCAAGCAGCAGATTACGCGCAGAAAAAAAGGATCTCAAGAAGATCCTTTGATCTTTTCTAC
GGGGTCTGACGCTCAGTGGAACGAAAACTCACGTTAAGGGATTTTGGTCATGAGATTATCAAAAAGGATC
TTCACCTAGATCCTTTTAAATTAAAAATGAAGTTTTAAATCAATCTAAAGTATATATGAGTAAACTTGGT
CTGACAGTTACCAATGCTTAATCAGTGAGGCACCTATCTCAGCGATCTGTCTATTTCGTTCATCCATAGT
TGCCTGACTCCCCGTCGTGTAGATAACTACGATACGGGAGGGCTTACCATCTGGCCCCAGTGCTGCAATG
ATACCGCGAGACCCACGCTCACCGGCTCCAGATTTATCAGCAATAAACCAGCCAGCCGGAAGGGCCGAGC
GCAGAAGTGGTCCTGCAACTTTATCCGCCTCCATCCAGTCTATTAATTGTTGCCGGGAAGCTAGAGTAAG
TAGTTCGCCAGTTAATAGTTTGCGCAACGTTGTTGCCATTGCTACAGGCATCGTGGTGTCACGCTCGTCG
TTTGGTATGGCTTCATTCAGCTCCGGTTCCCAACGATCAAGGCGAGTTACATGATCCCCCATGTTGTGCA
AAAAAGCGGTTAGCTCCTTCGGTCCTCCGATCGTTGTCAGAAGTAAGTTGGCCGCAGTGTTATCACTCAT
GGTTATGGCAGCACTGCATAATTCTCTTACTGTCATGCCATCCGTAAGATGCTTTTCTGTGACTGGTGAG
TACTCAACCAAGTCATTCTGAGAATAGTGTATGCGGCGACCGAGTTGCTCTTGCCCGGCGTCAATACGGG
ATAATACCGCGCCACATAGCAGAACTTTAAAAGTGCTCATCATTGGAAAACGTTCTTCGGGGCGAAAACT
CTCAAGGATCTTACCGCTGTTGAGATCCAGTTCGATGTAACCCACTCGTGCACCCAACTGATCTTCAGCA
TCTTTTACTTTCACCAGCGTTTCTGGGTGAGCAAAAACAGGAAGGCAAAATGCCGCAAAAAAGGGAATAA
GGGCGACACGGAAATGTTGAATACTCATACTCTTCCTTTTTCAATATTATTGAAGCATTTATCAGGGTTA
TTGTCTCATGAGCGGATACATATTTGAATGTATTTAGAAAAATAAACAAATAGGGGTTCCGCGCACATTT
CCCCGAAAAGTGCCACCTGACGTCGACGGATCGGGAGATCTCCCGATCCCCTATGGTGCACTCTCAGTAC
AATCTGCTCTGATGCCGCATAGTTAAGCCAGTATCTGCTCCCTGCTTGTGTGTTGGAGGTCGCTGAGTAG
TGCGCGAGCAAAATTTAAGCTACAACAAGGCAAGGCTTGACCGACAATTGCATGAAGAATCTGCTTAGGG
TTAGGCGTTTTGCGCTGCTTCGCGATGTACGGGCCAGATATACGCGTT
Features (pLannotate 1.2.2; 23 found; start..end, strand, type, name):
      1..380     +  enhancer       CMV enhancer: human cytomegalovirus immediate early enhancer
    381..584     +  promoter       CMV promoter: human cytomegalovirus (CMV) immediate early promoter
    580..613     +  LTR            5' LTR (truncated) (fragment): truncated 5' long terminal repeat (LTR) from HIV-1
    629..647     +  promoter       T7 promoter: promoter for bacteriophage T7 RNA polymerase
    806..826     +  CDS            3xFLAG (fragment): three tandem FLAG® epitope tags
    839..1897    +  CDS            S1PR2: S1PR2_HUMAN - Also known as EDG5. Experimental evidence at protein level: Swiss-Prot protein existence level 1. Receptor for the lysosphingolipid sphingosine 1-phosphate (S1P) (PubMed:10617617). S1P is a bioactive lysophospholipid that elicits diverse physiological effects on most types of cells and tissues (PubMed:10617617). When expressed in rat HTC4 hepatoma cells, is capable of mediating S1P-induced cell proliferation and suppression of apoptosis (PubMed:10617617). Receptor for the chemokine-like protein FAM19A5 (PubMed:29453251). Mediates the inhibitory effect of FAM19A5 on vascular smoot
   2018..2631    +  CDS            TetR (fragment): tetracycline repressor TetR; tetR from transposon Tn10; TetR binds to the tetracycline operator tetO to inhibit transcription. This inhibition can be relieved by adding tetracycline or doxycycline.
   2783..3016    +  CDS            VP16 AD: transcriptional activation domain of herpes simplex virus protein VP16 (Triezenberg et al., 1988; Cousens et al., 1989); UL48
   3057..3281    +  polyA_signal   bGH poly(A) signal: bovine growth hormone polyadenylation signal
   3285..3306    +  promoter       SV40 promoter (fragment): SV40 enhancer and early promoter
   3327..3755    +  rep_origin     f1 ori (sequence partly withheld): f1 bacteriophage origin of replication; arrow indicates direction of (+) strand synthesis
   3769..4098    +  promoter       SV40 promoter: SV40 enhancer and early promoter
   4165..4956    +  CDS            neo: KKA2_KLEPN - Also known as kan, nptII. Experimental evidence at protein level: Swiss-Prot protein existence level 1. Resistance to kanamycin, neomycin, paromomycin, ribostamycin, butirosin and gentamicin B. From Klebsiella pneumoniae.
   4980..5138    +  CDS            ble (fragment): BLE_KLEPN - Experimental evidence at protein level: Swiss-Prot protein existence level 1. Binding protein with a strong affinity to the bleomycin family of antibiotics. Binds to CL990; an antimitotic-antibiotic compound. From Klebsiella pneumoniae.
   5133..5254    +  polyA_signal   SV40 poly(A) signal: SV40 polyadenylation signal
   5327..5343    -  protein_bind   lac operator: The lac repressor binds to the lac operator to inhibit transcription in E. coli. This inhibition can be relieved by adding lactose or isopropyl-β-D-thiogalactopyranoside (IPTG). lac repressor encoded by lacI
   5351..5381    -  promoter       lac promoter: promoter for the E. coli lac operon
   5396..5417    -  protein_bind   CAP binding site: CAP binding activates transcription in the presence of cAMP. E. coli catabolite activator protein
   5430..5522    -  CDS            lacI (fragment): lac repressor; lacI; The lac repressor binds to the lac operator to inhibit transcription in E. coli. This inhibition can be relieved by adding lactose or isopropyl-β-D-thiogalactopyranoside (IPTG).
   5705..6293    -  rep_origin     ori: high-copy-number ColE1/pMB1/pBR322/pUC origin of replication
   6464..7324    -  CDS            AmpR: β-lactamase; bla; confers resistance to ampicillin, carbenicillin, and related antibiotics
   7325..7429    -  promoter       AmpR promoter: bla
   7488..7540    -  misc_feature   bom (fragment): basis of mobility region from pBR322
