[The description below was written by a language model from this plasmid's Addgene catalogue record and pLannotate feature annotations shown in this document.]
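Description:
S1PR2-Tango is a mammalian expression plasmid from the PRESTO-Tango collection, built on an "empty Tango" backbone that derives from pcDNA3.1(+). It is propagated in E. coli at high copy from a ColE1/pUC-type origin under ampicillin selection (AmpR). It also carries an f1 phage origin. For mammalian cells, an SV40 early promoter drives a neomycin phosphotransferase gene with an SV40 polyadenylation signal, allowing G418 selection. The short HIV-1 LTR, ble, lacI and bom hits in the feature table are small fragments and appear to be backbone remnants or annotation artefacts rather than functional parts.

The payload is a single fusion open reading frame driven by the CMV immediate-early enhancer and promoter and terminated by the bGH polyadenylation signal. A backbone-encoded N-terminal FLAG epitope precedes the human sphingosine-1-phosphate receptor 2 (S1PR2, also called EDG5) coding sequence of 1,059 bp. Downstream lie TetR and the VP16 activation domain, which together form the tetracycline transactivator tTA. The roughly 120 bp linker between receptor and TetR is not annotated; in the Tango design this region would normally hold the protease cleavage site, but the record does not state its content.

According to the stated purpose, receptor activation and arrestin translocation lead to transcriptional activation, giving a reporter-style readout of ligand activity at the receptor. The plasmid is one member of a parallel GPCR screening set for interrogating the druggable human GPCRome. The depositor notes that the site downstream of tTA may be XbaI rather than XhoI in most of these vectors.
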