Addgene plasmid #66497: S1PR2-Tango
Purpose: Expression of G protein-coupled receptors for PRESTO-Tango: parallel receptorome expression and screening via transcriptional output, with transcriptional activation following arrestin translocation
Depositing lab: Bryan Roth. Depositing organization: University of North Carolina at Chapel Hill. Publication: PRESTO-Tango as an open-source resource for interrogation of the druggable human GPCRome. Kroeze WK, Sassano MF, Huang XP, Lansu K, McCorvy JD, Giguere PM, Sciaky N, Roth BL. Nat Struct Mol Biol. 2015 May;22(5):362-9. doi: 10.1038/nsmb.3014. Epub 2015 Apr 20. PubMed 25895059.
Backbone
  Vector backbone: empty Tango
  Backbone size w/o insert (bp): 6632
  Vector type: Mammalian Expression
  Selectable markers: Neomycin (select with G418)
Growth in bacteria
  Bacterial resistance: Ampicillin, 100 μg/mL
  Growth temperature: 37°C
  Growth strain: DH5alpha
  Copy number: High Copy
Gene/Insert
  Gene/Insert name: S1PR2 (alt name: EDG5)
  Species: H. sapiens (human)
  Insert size (bp): 1059
  Entrez Gene: S1PR2 (a.k.a. AGR16, DFNB68, EDG-5, EDG5, Gpcr13, H218, LPB2, S1P2)
  Promoter: CMV
  Tag / fusion protein: FLAG (N terminal on backbone)
  Cloning method: Restriction Enzyme; 5′ cloning site NotI (not destroyed); 3′ cloning site XhoI (unknown if destroyed)
  Sequencing primers: 5′ CMV-F; 3′ Tet-R
Terms and licenses: Academic/Nonprofit Terms; Industry Terms: Not Available to Industry
Depositor comments: Please note: Most of the PRESTO-Tango vectors do not contain the XhoI cut site downstream of the tTA sequence and instead carry an XbaI site. If you need to perform an XhoI digest we recommend sequencing with a forward primer at the C-terminus of tTA to determine which of the two sites is present. Suggested primer: 5-gagctccacttagacggcgagg-3. Original backbone was pcDNA3.1(+). These plasmids were generated as part of the Illuminating the Druggable Genome (IDG) program sponsored by the NIH Common Fund. The goal of this program is to identify, gather, and distribute information and resources for proteins that currently are not well-studied yet belong to commonly drug-targeted protein families: protein kinases, non-olfactory G-protein coupled receptors (GPCRs), and ion channels. The IDG program is designed to develop fundamental research tools for understudied proteins, elucidate their function, and disseminate the IDG-related resources and data to the greater scientific community.
How to cite: S1PR2-Tango was a gift from Bryan Roth (Addgene plasmid # 66497 ; http://n2t.net/addgene:66497 ; RRID:Addgene_66497)
