>Addgene plasmid #66497 | S1PR2-Tango | depositor partial sequence | sequence record 113607 | empty Tango
GACGGATCGGGAGATCTCCCGATCCCCTATGGTGCACTCTCAGTACAATCTGCTCTGATGCCGCATAGTT
AAGCCAGTATCTGCTCCCTGCTTGTGTGTTGGAGGTCGCTGAGTAGTGCGCGAGCAAAATTTAAGCTACA
ACAAGGCAAGGCTTGACCGACAATTGCATGAAGAATCTGCTTAGGGTTAGGCGTTTTGCGCTGCTTCGCG
ATGTACGGGCCAGATATACGCGTTGACATTGATTATTGACTAGTTATTAATAGTAATCAATTACGGGGTC
ATTAGTTCATAGCCCATATATGGAGTTCCGCGTTACATAACTTACGGTAAATGGCCCGCCTGGCTGACCG
CCCAACGACCCCCGCCCATTGACGTCAATAATGACGTATGTTCCCATAGTAACGCCAATAGGGACTTTCC
ATTGACGTCAATGGGTGGAGTATTTACGGTAAACTGCCCACTTGGCAGTACATCAAGTGTATCATATGCC
AAGTACGCCCCCTATTGACGTCAATGACGGTAAATGGCCCGCCTGGCATTATGCCCAGTACATGACCTTA
TGGGACTTTCCTACTTGGCAGTACATCTACGTATTAGTCATCGCTATTACCATGGTGATGCGGTTTTGGC
AGTACATCAATGGGCGTGGATAGCGGTTTGACTCACGGGGATTTCCAAGTCTCCACCCCATTGACGTCAA
TGGGAGTTTGTTTTGGCACCAAAATCAACGGGACTTTCCAAAATGTCGTAACAACTCCGCCCCATTGACG
CAAATGGGCGGTAGGCGTGTACGGTGGGAGGTCTATATAAGCAGAGCTCTCTGGCTAACTAGAGAACCCA
CTGCTTACTGGCTTATCGAAATTAATACGACTCACTATAGGGAGACCCAAGCTGGCTAGCGTTTAAACTT
AAGCTTGGTACCGAGCTCGGATCCACTAGTCCAGTGTGGTGGAATTCTGCAGATATCCAGCACAGTGGCG
GCCGCGCCACCATGAAGACGATCATCGCCCTGAGCTACATCTTCTGCCTGGTATTCGCCGACTACAAGGA
CGATGATGACGCCAGCATCGATACCGGTGGACGCACCCCACCCAGCCTGGGTCCCCAAGATGAGTCCTGC
ACCACCGCCAGCTCCTCCCTGGCCAAGGACACTTCATCGACCGGTGAGAACCTGTACTTCCAGCTAAGAT
TAGATAAAAGTAAAGTGATTAACAGCGCATTAGAGCTGCTTAATGAGGTCGGAATCGAAGGTTTAACAAC
CCGTAAACTCGCCCAGAAGCTAGGTGTAGAGCAGCCTACATTGTATTGGCATGTAAAAAATAAGCGGGCT
TTGCTCGACGCCTTAGCCATTGAGATGTTAGATAGGCACCATACTCACTTTTGCCCTTTAGAAGGGGAAA
GCTGGCAAGATTTTTTACGTAATAACGCTAAAAGTTTTAGATGTGCTTTACTAAGTCATCGCGATGGAGC
AAAAGTACATTTAGGTACACGGCCTACAGAAAAACAGTATGAAACTCTCGAAAATCAATTAGCCTTTTTA
TGCCAACAAGGTTTTTCACTAGAGAATGCATTATATGCACTCAGCGCTGTGGGGCATTTTACTTTAGGTT
GCGTATTGGAAGATCAAGAGCATCAAGTCGCTAAAGAAGAAAGGGAAACACCTACTACTGATAGTATGCC
GCCATTATTACGACAAGCTATCGAATTATTTGATCACCAAGGTGCAGAGCCAGCCTTCTTATTCGGCCTT
GAATTGATCATATGCGGATTAGAAAAACAACTTAAATGTGAAAGTGGGTCCGCGTACAGCCGCGCGCGTA
CGAAAAACAATTACGGGTCTACCATCGAGGGCCTGCTCGATCTCCCGGACGACGACGCCCCCGAAGAGGC
GGGGCTGGCGGCTCCGCGCCTGTCCTTTCTCCCCGCGGGACACACGCGCAGACTGTCGACGGCCCCCCCG
ACCGATGTCAGCCTGGGGGACGAGCTCCACTTAGACGGCGAGGACGTGGCGATGGCGCATGCCGACGCGC
TAGACGATTTCGATCTGGACATGTTGGGGGACGGGGATTCCCCGGGTCCGGGATTTACCCCCCACGACTC
CGCCCCCTACGGCGCTCTGGATATGGCCGACTTCGAGTTTGAGCAGATGTTTACCGATGCCCTTGGAATT
GACGAGTACGGTGGGTAGCTCGAGTCTAGAGGGCCCGTTTAAACCCGCTGATCAGCCTCGACTGTGCCTT
CTAGTTGCCAGCCATCTGTTGTTTGCCCCTCCCCCGTGCCTTCCTTGACCCTGGAAGGTGCCACTCCCAC
TGTCCTTTCCTAATAAAATGAGGAAATTGCATCGCATTGTCTGAGTAGGTGTCATTCTATTCTGGGGGGT
GGGGTGGGGCAGGACAGCAAGGGGGAGGATTGGGAAGACAATAGCAGGCATGCTGGGGATGCGGTGGGCT
CTATGGCTTCTGAGGCGGAAAGAACCAGCTGGGGCTCTAGGGGGTATCCCC
[124 nt withheld, positions 2502-2625]
C
[91 nt withheld, positions 2627-2717]
A
[49 nt withheld, positions 2719-2767]
CCTTTGACGTTGGAGTCCACGTTCTTT
[37 nt withheld, positions 2795-2831]
ACCCTATCTCGGTCTATTCTTTTGATTTATAAGGGATTTTGCCGATTTCGGCCTATTGGTTAAAAAATGA
GCTGATTTAACAAAAATTTAACGCGAATTAATTCTGTGGAATGTGTGTCAGTTAGGGTGTGGAAAGTCCC
CAGGCTCCCCAGCAGGCAGAAGTATGCAAAGCATGCATCTCAATTAGTCAGCAACCAGGTGTGGAAAGTC
CCCAGGCTCCCCAGCAGGCAGAAGTATGCAAAGCATGCATCTCAATTAGTCAGCAACCATAGTCCCGCCC
CTAACTCCGCCCATCCCGCCCCTAACTCCGCCCAGTTCCGCCCATTCTCCGCCCCATGGCTGACTAATTT
TTTTTATTTATGCAGAGGCCGAGGCCGCCTCTGCCTCTGAGCTATTCCAGAAGTAGTGAGGAGGCTTTTT
TGGAGGCCTAGGCTTTTGCAAAAAGCTCCCGGGAGCTTGTATATCCATTTTCGGATCTGATCAAGAGACA
GGATGAGGATCGTTTCGCATGATTGAACAAGATGGATTGCACGCAGGTTCTCCGGCCGCTTGGGTGGAGA
GGCTATTCGGCTATGACTGGGCACAACAGACAATCGGCTGCTCTGATGCCGCCGTGTTCCGGCTGTCAGC
GCAGGGGCGCCCGGTTCTTTTTGTCAAGACCGACCTGTCCGGTGCCCTGAATGAACTGCAGGACGAGGCA
GCGCGGCTATCGTGGCTGGCCACGACGGGCGTTCCTTGCGCAGCTGTGCTCGACGTTGTCACTGAAGCGG
GAAGGGACTGGCTGCTATTGGGCGAAGTGCCGGGGCAGGATCTCCTGTCATCTCACCTTGCTCCTGCCGA
GAAAGTATCCATCATGGCTGATGCAATGCGGCGGCTGCATACGCTTGATCCGGCTACCTGCCCATTCGAC
CACCAAGCGAAACATCGCATCGAGCGAGCACGTACTCGGATGGAAGCCGGTCTTGTCGATCAGGATGATC
TGGACGAAGAGCATCAGGGGCTCGCGCCAGCCGAACTGTTCGCCAGGCTCAAGGCGCGCATGCCCGACGG
CGAGGATCTCGTCGTGACCCATGGCGATGCCTGCTTGCCGAATATCATGGTGGAAAATGGCCGCTTTTCT
GGATTCATCGACTGTGGCCGGCTGGGTGTGGCGGACCGCTATCAGGACATAGCGTTGGCTACCCGTGATA
TTGCTGAAGAGCTTGGCGGCGAATGGGCTGACCGCTTCCTCGTGCTTTACGGTATCGCCGCTCCCGATTC
GCAGCGCATCGCCTTCTATCGCCTTCTTGACGAGTTCTTCTGAGCGGGACTCTGGGGTTCGAAATGACCG
ACCAAGCGACGCCCAACCTGCCATCACGAGATTTCGATTCCACCGCCGCCTTCTATGAAAGGTTGGGCTT
CGGAATCGTTTTCCGGGACGCCGGCTGGATGATCCTCCAGCGCGGGGATCTCATGCTGGAGTTCTTCGCC
CACCCCAACTTGTTTATTGCAGCTTATAATGGTTACAAATAAAGCAATAGCATCACAAATTTCACAAATA
AAGCATTTTTTTCACTGCATTCTAGTTGTGGTTTGTCCAAACTCATCAATGTATCTTATCATGTCTGTAT
ACCGTCGACCTCTAGCTAGAGCTTGGCGTAATCATGGTCATAGCTGTTTCCTGTGTGAAATTGTTATCCG
CTCACAATTCCACACAACATACGAGCCGGAAGCATAAAGTGTAAAGCCTGGGGTGCCTAATGAGTGAGCT
AACTCACATTAATTGCGTTGCGCTCACTGCCCGCTTTCCAGTCGGGAAACCTGTCGTGCCAGCTGCATTA
ATGAATCGGCCAACGCGCGGGGAGAGGCGGTTTGCGTATTGGGCGCTCTTCCGCTTCCTCGCTCACTGAC
TCGCTGCGCTCGGTCGTTCGGCTGCGGCGAGCGGTATCAGCTCACTCAAAGGCGGTAATACGGTTATCCA
CAGAATCAGGGGATAACGCAGGAAAGAACATGTGAGCAAAAGGCCAGCAAAAGGCCAGGAACCGTAAAAA
GGCCGCGTTGCTGGCGTTTTTCCATAGGCTCCGCCCCCCTGACGAGCATCACAAAAATCGACGCTCAAGT
CAGAGGTGGCGAAACCCGACAGGACTATAAAGATACCAGGCGTTTCCCCCTGGAAGCTCCCTCGTGCGCT
CTCCTGTTCCGACCCTGCCGCTTACCGGATACCTGTCCGCCTTTCTCCCTTCGGGAAGCGTGGCGCTTTC
TCATAGCTCACGCTGTAGGTATCTCAGTTCGGTGTAGGTCGTTCGCTCCAAGCTGGGCTGTGTGCACGAA
CCCCCCGTTCAGCCCGACCGCTGCGCCTTATCCGGTAACTATCGTCTTGAGTCCAACCCGGTAAGACACG
ACTTATCGCCACTGGCAGCAGCCACTGGTAACAGGATTAGCAGAGCGAGGTATGTAGGCGGTGCTACAGA
GTTCTTGAAGTGGTGGCCTAACTACGGCTACACTAGAAGAACAGTATTTGGTATCTGCGCTCTGCTGAAG
CCAGTTACCTTCGGAAAAAGAGTTGGTAGCTCTTGATCCGGCAAACAAACCACCGCTGGTAGCGGTTTTT
TTGTTTGCAAGCAGCAGATTACGCGCAGAAAAAAAGGATCTCAAGAAGATCCTTTGATCTTTTCTACGGG
GTCTGACGCTCAGTGGAACGAAAACTCACGTTAAGGGATTTTGGTCATGAGATTATCAAAAAGGATCTTC
ACCTAGATCCTTTTAAATTAAAAATGAAGTTTTAAATCAATCTAAAGTATATATGAGTAAACTTGGTCTG
ACAGTTACCAATGCTTAATCAGTGAGGCACCTATCTCAGCGATCTGTCTATTTCGTTCATCCATAGTTGC
CTGACTCCCCGTCGTGTAGATAACTACGATACGGGAGGGCTTACCATCTGGCCCCAGTGCTGCAATGATA
CCGCGAGACCCACGCTCACCGGCTCCAGATTTATCAGCAATAAACCAGCCAGCCGGAAGGGCCGAGCGCA
GAAGTGGTCCTGCAACTTTATCCGCCTCCATCCAGTCTATTAATTGTTGCCGGGAAGCTAGAGTAAGTAG
TTCGCCAGTTAATAGTTTGCGCAACGTTGTTGCCATTGCTACAGGCATCGTGGTGTCACGCTCGTCGTTT
GGTATGGCTTCATTCAGCTCCGGTTCCCAACGATCAAGGCGAGTTACATGATCCCCCATGTTGTGCAAAA
AAGCGGTTAGCTCCTTCGGTCCTCCGATCGTTGTCAGAAGTAAGTTGGCCGCAGTGTTATCACTCATGGT
TATGGCAGCACTGCATAATTCTCTTACTGTCATGCCATCCGTAAGATGCTTTTCTGTGACTGGTGAGTAC
TCAACCAAGTCATTCTGAGAATAGTGTATGCGGCGACCGAGTTGCTCTTGCCCGGCGTCAATACGGGATA
ATACCGCGCCACATAGCAGAACTTTAAAAGTGCTCATCATTGGAAAACGTTCTTCGGGGCGAAAACTCTC
AAGGATCTTACCGCTGTTGAGATCCAGTTCGATGTAACCCACTCGTGCACCCAACTGATCTTCAGCATCT
TTTACTTTCACCAGCGTTTCTGGGTGAGCAAAAACAGGAAGGCAAAATGCCGCAAAAAAGGGAATAAGGG
CGACACGGAAATGTTGAATACTCATACTCTTCCTTTTTCAATATTATTGAAGCATTTATCAGGGTTATTG
TCTCATGAGCGGATACATATTTGAATGTATTTAGAAAAATAAACAAATAGGGGTTCCGCGCACATTTCCC
CGAAAAGTGCCACCTGACGTC
