>Addgene plasmid #66497 | S1PR2-Tango | depositor partial sequence | sequence record 113608 | S1PR2
ATGGGCTCACTTTACAGTGAATACCTGAATCCCAACAAGGTCCAAGAACACTACAATTATACCAAGGAAA
CACTGGAGACACAGGAAACGACTTCCCGACAGGTGGCCTCCGCATTCATTGTGATTCTCTGCTGTGCAAT
CGTGGTGGAGAATCTGCTTGTGCTGATCGCAGTAGCTAGGAATAGCAAATTTCATAGCGCTATGTATCTC
TTCCTTGGAAATCTGGCCGCTTCTGACCTTCTTGCGGGTGTTGCCTTCGTGGCAAATACACTGTTGTCCG
GGTCCGTTACATTGCGGCTCACCCCCGTGCAGTGGTTTGCCCGCGAGGGCTCCGCCTTTATCACTCTGTC
CGCTTCCGTCTTCAGCCTCCTGGCGATCGCCATTGAGAGACATGTGGCAATCGCGAAAGTGAAACTGTAC
GGGAGTGACAAGAGCTGCAGAATGCTGCTGCTGATCGGCGCAAGCTGGTTGATCAGTCTGGTTTTGGGCG
GCCTGCCCATCCTCGGGTGGAACTGTCTCGGTCATCTCGAAGCATGTAGCACTGTGTTGCCACTGTACGC
AAAACATTACGTCCTGTGCGTTGTTACTATCTTTAGCATTATTCTGCTTGCAATCGTGGCACTGTACGTA
AGGATATACTGTGTGGTCAGAAGTTCTCACGCTGATATGGCAGCACCTCAGACCCTCGCACTCCTGAAAA
CAGTCACCATTGTGCTGGGAGTGTTCATAGTGTGTTGGCTGCCCGCGTTCAGCATATTGCTCTTGGACTA
CGCCTGTCCCGTGCATTCCTGCCCCATCTTGTATAAGGCCCATTACTTTTTTGCTGTGTCCACCCTTAAC
TCCCTGCTCAATCCAGTTATTTACACATGGCGATCTCGCGATCTGCGACGAGAAGTGCTTCGGCCCCTCC
AGTGTTGGAGGCCTGGGGTTGGAGTTCAGGGCAGAAGACGCGGAGGAACTCCAGGTCACCACCTGTTGCC
CCTGAGGTCTAGTAGTAGCTTGGAACGCGGTATGCATATGCCCACTTCTCCCACCTTCCTTGAGGGCAAC
ACCGTCGTG
