>Addgene plasmid #66497 | S1PR2-Tango | addgene partial sequence | sequence record 121474 | CMV-F 5'-CGCAAATGGGCGGTAGGCGTG-3'
GCTCTCTGGCTAACTAGAGAACCCACTGCTTACTGGCTTATCGAAATTAATACGACTCACTATAGGGAGA
CCCAAGCTGGCTAGCGTTTAAACTTAAGCTTGGTACCGAGCTCGGATCCACTAGTCCAGTGTGGTGGAAT
TCTGCAGATATCCAGCACAGTGGCGGCCGCGCCACCATGAAGACGATCATCGCCCTGAGCTACATCTTCT
GCCTGGTATTCGCCGACTACAAGGACGATGATGACGCCAGCATCGATATGGGCTCACTTTACAGTGAATA
CCTGAATCCCAACAAGGTCCAAGAACACTACAATTATACCAAGGAAACACTGGAGACACAGGAAACGACT
TCCCGACAGGTGGCCTCCGCATTCATTGTGATTCTCTGCTGTGCAATCGTGGTGGAGAATCTGCTTGTGC
TGATCGCAGTAGCTAGGAATAGCAAATTTCATAGCGCTATGTATCTCTTCCTTGGAAATCTGGCCGCTTC
TGACCTTCTTGCGGGTGTTGCCTTCGTGGCAAATACACTGTTGTCCGGGTCCGTTACATTGCGGCTCACC
CCCGTGCAGTGGTTTGCCCGCGAGGGCTCCGCCTTTATCACTCTGTCCGCTTCCGTCTTCAGCCTCCTGG
CGATCGCCATTGAGAGACATGTGGCAATCGCGAAAGTGAAACTGTACGGGAGTGACAAGAGCTGCAGAAT
GCTGCTGCTGATCGGCGCAAGCTGGTTGATCAGTCTGGTTTTGGGCGGCCTGCCCATCCTCGGGTGGAAC
TGTCTCGGTCATCTCGAAGCATGTAGCACTGTGTTGCCACTGTACGCAAAACATTACGTCCTGTGCGTTG
TTACTATCTTTAGCATTATTCTGCTTGCAATCGTGGCACTGTACGTAAGGATATACTGTGTGGTCAGAAG
TTCTCACGCTGATATGGCAGCACCTCAGACCCTCGCACTCCTGAAAACAGTCACCATTGTGCTGGGAGTG
TTCATAGTGTGTTGGCTGCCCGCGTTCAGCATATTGCTCTTGGACTACGCCTGTCCCGTGCATTCCTGCC
CCATCTTGTATAAGGCCAT
