>Addgene plasmid #66497 | S1PR2-Tango | addgene partial sequence | sequence record 121475 | Tet-R 5'-GGCGAGTTTACGGGTTGTTA-3'
GCTCTAATGCGCTGTTAATCACTTTACTTTTATCTAATCTTAGCTGGAAGTACAGGTTCTCACCGGTCGA
TGAAGTGTCCTTGGCCAGGGAGGAGCTGGCGGTGGTGCAGGACTCATCTTGGGGACCCAGGCTGGGTGGG
GTGCGTCCACCGGTATCGATCACGACGGTGTTGCCCTCAAGGAAGGTGGGAGAAGTGGGCATATGCATAC
CGCGTTCCAAGCTACTACTAGACCTCAGGGGCAACAGGTGGTGACCTGGAGTTCCTCCGCGTCTTCTGCC
CTGAACTCCAACCCCAGGCCTCCAACACTGGAGGGGCCGAAGCACTTCTCGTCGCAGATCGCGAGATCGC
CATGTGTAAATAACTGGATTGAGCAGGGAGTTAAGGGTGGACACAGCAAAAAAGTAATGGGCCTTATACA
AGATGGGGCAGGAATGCACGGGACAGGCGTAGTCCAAGAGCAATATGCTGAACGCGGGCAGCCAACACAC
TATGAACACTCCCAGCACAATGGTGACTGTTTTCAGGAGTGCGAGGGTCTGAGGTGCTGCCATATCAGCG
TGAGAACTTCTGACCACACAGTATATCCTTACGTACAGTGCCACGATTGCAAGCAGAATAATGCTAAAGA
TAGTAACAACGCACAGGACGTAATGTTTTGCGTACAGTGGCAACACAGTGCTACATGCTTCGAGATGACC
GAGACAGTTCCACCCGAGGATGGGCAGGCCGCCCAAAACCAGACTGATCAACCAGCTTGCGCCGATCAGC
AGCAGCATTCTGCAGCTCTTGTCACTCCCGTACAGTTTCACTTTCGCGATTGCCACATGTCTCTCAATGG
CGATCGCCAGGAGGCTGAAGACGGAAGCGGACAGAGTGATAAAGGCGGAGCCCTCGCGGGCAAACCACTG
CACGGGGGTGAGCCGCAATGTAACGGACCCGGACAACAGTGTATTTGCCACGAAGGCAACACCCGCAAGA
AGGTCAGAAC
